LOCUS       Exported 7410 bp ds-DNA circular SYN 12-MAY-2021
DEFINITION  AAV-mediated expression of Chronos-GFP under the EF1-alpha promoter,
            in floxed/reversed (Cre-dependent) manner. Using bGHpA signal..
ACCESSION   .
VERSION     .
KEYWORDS    pAAV-EF1-alpha-FLEX-rc[Chronos-GFP]
SOURCE      synthetic DNA construct
  ORGANISM  synthetic DNA construct
REFERENCE   1 (bases 1 to 7410)
  AUTHORS   Klapoetke NC, Murata Y, Kim SS, Pulver SR, Birdsey-Benson A, Cho YK,
            Morimoto TK, Chuong AS, Carpenter EJ, Tian Z, Wang J, Xie Y, Yan Z,
            Zhang Y, Chow BY, Surek B, Melkonian M, Jayaraman V,
            Constantine-Paton M, Wong GK, Boyden ES
  TITLE     Independent optical excitation of distinct neural populations.
  JOURNAL   Nat Methods. 2014 Mar;11(3):338-46. doi: 10.1038/nmeth.2836. Epub
            2014 Feb 9.
  PUBMED    24509633
REFERENCE   2 (bases 1 to 7410)
  AUTHORS   .
  TITLE     Direct Submission
  JOURNAL   Exported May 12, 2021 from SnapGene Server 1.1.58
            http://www.snapgene.com
FEATURES             Location/Qualifiers
     source          1..7410
                     /organism="synthetic DNA construct"
                     /mol_type="other DNA"
     primer_bind     complement(11..28)
                     /label=L4440
                     /note="L4440 vector, forward primer"
     rep_origin      complement(182..770)
                     /direction=LEFT
                     /label=ori
                     /note="high-copy-number ColE1/pMB1/pBR322/pUC origin of
                     replication"
     primer_bind     complement(262..281)
                     /label=pBR322ori-F
                     /note="pBR322 origin, forward primer"
     CDS             complement(941..1801)
                     /codon_start=1
                     /gene="bla"
                     /product="beta-lactamase"
                     /label=AmpR
                     /note="confers resistance to ampicillin, carbenicillin, and
                     related antibiotics"
                     /translation="MSIQHFRVALIPFFAAFCLPVFAHPETLVKVKDAEDQLGARVGYI
                     ELDLNSGKILESFRPEERFPMMSTFKVLLCGAVLSRIDAGQEQLGRRIHYSQNDLVEYS
                     PVTEKHLTDGMTVRELCSAAITMSDNTAANLLLTTIGGPKELTAFLHNMGDHVTRLDRW
                     EPELNEAIPNDERDTTMPVAMATTLRKLLTGELLTLASRQQLIDWMEADKVAGPLLRSA
                     LPAGWFIADKSGAGERGSRGIIAALGPDGKPSRIVVIYTTGSQATMDERNRQIAEIGAS
                     LIKHW"
     primer_bind     1564..1583
                     /label=Amp-R
                     /note="Ampicillin resistance gene, reverse primer"
     promoter        complement(1802..1906)
                     /gene="bla"
                     /label=AmpR promoter
     rep_origin      complement(1932..2387)
                     /direction=LEFT
                     /label=f1 ori
                     /note="f1 bacteriophage origin of replication; arrow
                     indicates direction of (+) strand synthesis"
     primer_bind     complement(2069..2090)
                     /label=F1ori-F
                     /note="F1 origin, forward primer"
     primer_bind     2281..2300
                     /label=F1ori-R
                     /note="F1 origin, reverse primer"
     repeat_region   2459..2588
                     /label=AAV2 ITR
     intron          3938..4141
                     /label=EF-1-alpha intron A
                     /note="truncated intron upstream of the start codon of
                     human EF-1-alpha"
     primer_bind     4098..4118
                     /label=EF1a-F
                     /note="Human elongation factor-1a promoter, forward primer"
     protein_bind    complement(4170..4203)
                     /label=lox2272
                     /bound_moiety="Cre recombinase"
                     /note="Cre-mediated recombination occurs in the 8-bp core
                     sequence (GGATACTT). lox2272 sites are compatible with each
                     other, but incompatible with loxP or loxN sites (Lee and
                     Saito, 1988)."
     protein_bind    complement(4266..4299)
                     /label=loxP
                     /bound_moiety="Cre recombinase"
                     /note="Cre-mediated recombination occurs in the 8-bp core
                     sequence (GCATACAT)."
     CDS             complement(4316..5029)
                     /codon_start=1
                     /product="enhanced GFP"
                     /label=EGFP
                     /translation="VSKGEELFTGVVPILVELDGDVNGHKFSVSGEGEGDATYGKLTLK
                     FICTTGKLPVPWPTLVTTLTYGVQCFSRYPDHMKQHDFFKSAMPEGYVQERTIFFKDDG
                     NYKTRAEVKFEGDTLVNRIELKGIDFKEDGNILGHKLEYNYNSHNVYIMADKQKNGIKV
                     NFKIRHNIEDGSVQLADHYQQNTPIGDGPVLLPDNHYLSTQSALSKDPNEKRDHMVLLE
                     FVTAAGITLGMDELYK"
     primer_bind     complement(4358..4379)
                     /label=EGFP-C
                     /note="EGFP, forward primer"
     primer_bind     4707..4726
                     /label=EXFP-R
                     /note="For distinguishing EGFP variants, reverse primer"
     primer_bind     4966..4987
                     /label=EGFP-N
                     /note="EGFP, reverse primer"
     regulatory      6019..6028
                     /regulatory_class="other"
                     /note="vertebrate consensus sequence for strong initiation
                     of translation (Kozak, 1987)"
     protein_bind    6050..6083
                     /label=lox2272
                     /bound_moiety="Cre recombinase"
                     /note="Cre-mediated recombination occurs in the 8-bp core
                     sequence (GGATACTT). lox2272 sites are compatible with each
                     other, but incompatible with loxP or loxN sites (Lee and
                     Saito, 1988)."
     protein_bind    6154..6187
                     /label=loxP
                     /bound_moiety="Cre recombinase"
                     /note="Cre-mediated recombination occurs in the 8-bp core
                     sequence (GCATACAT)."
     misc_feature    6220..6808
                     /label=WPRE
                     /note="woodchuck hepatitis virus posttranscriptional
                     regulatory element"
     primer_bind     complement(6273..6293)
                     /label=WPRE-R
                     /note="WPRE, reverse primer"
     CDS             complement(6691..6702)
                     /codon_start=1
                     /product="Factor Xa recognition and cleavage site"
                     /label=Factor Xa site
                     /translation="IEGR"
     polyA_signal    6849..7056
                     /label=bGH poly(A) signal
                     /note="bovine growth hormone polyadenylation signal"
     repeat_region   7226..7355
                     /label=AAV2 ITR
ORIGIN
        1 cttccgcttc ctcgctcact gactcgctgc gctcggtcgt tcggctgcgg cgagcggtat
       61 cagctcactc aaaggcggta atacggttat ccacagaatc aggggataac gcaggaaaga
      121 acatgtgagc aaaaggccag caaaaggcca ggaaccgtaa aaaggccgcg ttgctggcgt
      181 ttttccatag gctccgcccc cctgacgagc atcacaaaaa tcgacgctca agtcagaggt
      241 ggcgaaaccc gacaggacta taaagatacc aggcgtttcc ccctggaagc tccctcgtgc
      301 gctctcctgt tccgaccctg ccgcttaccg gatacctgtc cgcctttctc ccttcgggaa
      361 gcgtggcgct ttctcatagc tcacgctgta ggtatctcag ttcggtgtag gtcgttcgct
      421 ccaagctggg ctgtgtgcac gaaccccccg ttcagcccga ccgctgcgcc ttatccggta
      481 actatcgtct tgagtccaac ccggtaagac acgacttatc gccactggca gcagccactg
      541 gtaacaggat tagcagagcg aggtatgtag gcggtgctac agagttcttg aagtggtggc
      601 ctaactacgg ctacactaga agaacagtat ttggtatctg cgctctgctg aagccagtta
      661 ccttcggaaa aagagttggt agctcttgat ccggcaaaca aaccaccgct ggtagcggtg
      721 gtttttttgt ttgcaagcag cagattacgc gcagaaaaaa aggatctcaa gaagatcctt
      781 tgatcttttc tacggggtct gacgctcagt ggaacgaaaa ctcacgttaa gggattttgg
      841 tcatgagatt atcaaaaagg atcttcacct agatcctttt aaattaaaaa tgaagtttta
      901 aatcaatcta aagtatatat gagtaaactt ggtctgacag ttaccaatgc ttaatcagtg
      961 aggcacctat ctcagcgatc tgtctatttc gttcatccat agttgcctga ctccccgtcg
     1021 tgtagataac tacgatacgg gagggcttac catctggccc cagtgctgca atgataccgc
     1081 gagacccacg ctcaccggct ccagatttat cagcaataaa ccagccagcc ggaagggccg
     1141 agcgcagaag tggtcctgca actttatccg cctccatcca gtctattaat tgttgccggg
     1201 aagctagagt aagtagttcg ccagttaata gtttgcgcaa cgttgttgcc attgctacag
     1261 gcatcgtggt gtcacgctcg tcgtttggta tggcttcatt cagctccggt tcccaacgat
     1321 caaggcgagt tacatgatcc cccatgttgt gcaaaaaagc ggttagctcc ttcggtcctc
     1381 cgatcgttgt cagaagtaag ttggccgcag tgttatcact catggttatg gcagcactgc
     1441 ataattctct tactgtcatg ccatccgtaa gatgcttttc tgtgactggt gagtactcaa
     1501 ccaagtcatt ctgagaatag tgtatgcggc gaccgagttg ctcttgcccg gcgtcaatac
     1561 gggataatac cgcgccacat agcagaactt taaaagtgct catcattgga aaacgttctt
     1621 cggggcgaaa actctcaagg atcttaccgc tgttgagatc cagttcgatg taacccactc
     1681 gtgcacccaa ctgatcttca gcatctttta ctttcaccag cgtttctggg tgagcaaaaa
     1741 caggaaggca aaatgccgca aaaaagggaa taagggcgac acggaaatgt tgaatactca
     1801 tactcttcct ttttcaatat tattgaagca tttatcaggg ttattgtctc atgagcggat
     1861 acatatttga atgtatttag aaaaataaac aaataggggt tccgcgcaca tttccccgaa
     1921 aagtgccacc taaattgtaa gcgttaatat tttgttaaaa ttcgcgttaa atttttgtta
     1981 aatcagctca ttttttaacc aataggccga aatcggcaaa atcccttata aatcaaaaga
     2041 atagaccgag atagggttga gtgttgttcc agtttggaac aagagtccac tattaaagaa
     2101 cgtggactcc aacgtcaaag gnnnnnnnnn nnnnnnnnnn nnnnnnnnnn nnnnnnnnnn
     2161 nnnnnnnnnn tnnnnnnnnn nnnnnnnnnn nnnnnnnnnn nnnnnnnnnn nnnnnnnnnn
     2221 nnnnnnnnnn nnnnnnnnnn nnnnnnnnnn nnnnnnnnnn nngnnnnnnn nnnnnnnnnn
     2281 nnnnnnnnnn nnnnnnnnnn nnnnnnnnnn nnnnnnnnnn nnnnnnnnnn nnnnnnnnnn
     2341 nnnnnnnnnn nnnnnnnnnn nnnnnnnnnn nnnnnnnnnn nnnnnnnccc attcgccatt
     2401 caggctgcgc aactgttggg aagggcgatc ggtgcgggcc tcttcgctat tacgccagct
     2461 gcgcgctcgc tcgctcactg aggccgcccg ggcaaagccc gggcgtcggg cgacctttgg
     2521 tcgcccggcc tcagtgagcg agcgagcgcg cagagaggga gtggccaact ccatcactag
     2581 gggttccttg tagttaatga ttaacccgcc atgctactta tctacgtagc catgctctag
     2641 gaagatcgta ggttaattaa gcagatctcg accaattctc atgtttgaca gcttatcatc
     2701 gatcagcttt ggagctaagc cagcaatggt agagggaaga ttctgcacgt cccttccagg
     2761 cggcctcccc gtcaccaccc cccccaaccc gccccgaccg gagctgagag taattcatac
     2821 aaaaggactc gcccctgcct tggggaatcc cagggaccgt cgttaaactc ccactaacgt
     2881 agaacccaga gatcgctgcg ttcccgcccc ctcacccgcc cgctctcgtc atcactgagg
     2941 tggagaagag catgcgtgag gctccggtgc ccgtcagtgg gcagagcgca catcgcccac
     3001 agtccccgag aagttggggg gaggggtcgg caattgaacc ggccggtgcc tagagaaagt
     3061 ggcgcggggt aaactgggaa agtgatgtcg tgtactggct ccgccttttt cccgagggtg
     3121 ggggagaacc gtatataagt gcagtagtcg ccgtgaacgt tctttttcgc aacgggtttg
     3181 ccgccagaac acaggtaagt gccgtgtgtg gttcccgcgg gcctggcctc tttacgggtt
     3241 atggcccttg cgtgccttga attacttcca cgcccctggc tgcagtacgt gattcttgat
     3301 cccgagcttc gggttggaag tgggtgggag agttcgaggc cttgcgctta aggagcccct
     3361 tcgcctcgtg cttgagttga ggcctggcct gggcgctggg gccgccgcgt gcgaatctgg
     3421 tggcaccttc gcgcctgtct cgctgctttc gataagtctc tagccattta aaatttttga
     3481 tgacctgctg cgacgctttt tttctggcaa gatagtcttg taaatgcggg ccaagatctg
     3541 cacactggta tttcggtttt tggggccgcg ggcggcgacg gggcccgtgc gtcccagcgc
     3601 acatgttcgg cgaggcgggg cctgcgagcg cggccaccga gaatcggacg ggggtagtct
     3661 caagctggcc ggcctgctct ggtgcctggc ctcgcgccgc cgtgtatcgc cccgccctgg
     3721 gcggcaaggc tggcccggtc ggcaccagtt gcgtgagcgg aaagatggcc gcttcccggc
     3781 cctgctgcag ggagctcaaa atggaggacg cggcgctcgg gagagcgggc gggtgagtca
     3841 cccacacaaa ggaaaagggc ctttccgtcc tcagccgtcg cttcatgtga ctccacggag
     3901 taccgggcgc cgtccaggca cctcgattag ttctcgatcg agcttttgga gtacgtcgtc
     3961 tttaggttgg ggggaggggt tttatgcgat ggagtttccc cacactgagt gggtggagac
     4021 tgaagttagg ccagcttggc acttgatgta attctccttg gaatttgccc tttttgagtt
     4081 tggatcttgg ttcattctca agcctcagac agtggttcaa agtttttttc ttccatttca
     4141 ggtgtcgtga aaactctagg agaattccca taacttcgta taaagtatcc tatacgaagt
     4201 tatatcaaaa taggaagacc aatgcttcac catcgacccg aattgccaag catcaccatc
     4261 gacccataac ttcgtataat gtatgctata cgaagttata ctagctagct cattacttgt
     4321 acagctcgtc catgccgaga gtgatcccgg cggcggtcac gaactccagc aggaccatgt
     4381 gatcgcgctt ctcgttgggg tctttgctca gggcggactg ggtgctcagg tagtggttgt
     4441 cgggcagcag cacggggccg tcgccgatgg gggtgttctg ctggtagtgg tcggcgagct
     4501 gcacgctgcc gtcctcgatg ttgtggcgga tcttgaagtt caccttgatg ccgttcttct
     4561 gcttgtcggc catgatatag acgttgtggc tgttgtagtt gtactccagc ttgtgcccca
     4621 ggatgttgcc gtcctccttg aagtcgatgc ccttcagctc gatgcggttc accagggtgt
     4681 cgccctcgaa cttcacctcg gcgcgggtct tgtagttgcc gtcgtccttg aagaagatgg
     4741 tgcgctcctg gacgtagcct tcgggcatgg cggacttgaa gaagtcgtgc tgcttcatgt
     4801 ggtcggggta gcggctgaag cactgcacgc cgtaggtcag ggtggtcacg agggtgggcc
     4861 agggcacggg cagcttgccg gtggtgcaaa tgaacttcag ggtcagcttg ccgtaggtgg
     4921 catcgccctc gccctcgccg gacacgctga acttgtggcc gtttacgtcg ccgtccagct
     4981 cgaccaggat gggcaccacc ccggtgaaca gctcctcgcc cttgctcact gctactaccg
     5041 gtgccgccac tcctccctcc tcctcctcgt cgacgaaggt ctcgatctcc atgttctcgc
     5101 cggccacgtt gatggtggtt gtcttccgga tgtcgccgtg gatcaggatg tgctcgtgga
     5161 tcttcactct caggtggtgg cccaggaagc cccaagtgtt cttgctgatc agatccagga
     5221 tcaggtggcc gattccgctg gtgtaaggtg tgatcaggcc cagtccctcg tgtccggcga
     5281 tgaacatcac ggggaacatc agccaagagc agaagaagac gtaggccatg atcttgcaaa
     5341 tcttccggca gacgcctttg ggcagggtgt ggtagctctc gatatacacc ttggcgatct
     5401 ggaagaagca agtcacgccg tagaacaggc cgatcatgaa gaacaggatc ttcagggggc
     5461 cctttgtaaa ggcggctgtg atcccccaca cgatgttgcc gatgtcggtc accaggatgg
     5521 tcatggtccg cttgctgtac tcttcgtgca gtccggtcag gttgctcagg tggatcagga
     5581 tcacggggca agtcaggagc cacatgctgt accgcagcca aatcacggct cctccgttgg
     5641 tctggtacac tgtggctggg ctgtcgacct cgtggaacag ctcgatgaag cacttgacga
     5701 gctcgatcac gcagacgtag acctcctccc agccggttgt ggccttgaag ctgtgccaac
     5761 cgtagaagat gagctgcacg atagccacga tcacggtgaa ccactggagt cccactgcga
     5821 tcttgtgctg cagctcggtt ccgtggttga tgtgggggaa gcaaccgtga tcggctccgg
     5881 ctgttgtggc gttagaggtt tctccgtgag cgtctgctgc tggtgtcacc actgctgcgg
     5941 cgctcagcag gcctctaatt gtggcttcgg cgctaggcac ggctgagata aaggcgtggg
     6001 tcattgtggc ggctgtttcc atggtggcgg cgcggcctag gtacctagta taacttcgta
     6061 taggatactt tatacgaagt tatcattggg attcttccta ttttgatcca agcatcacca
     6121 tcgaccctct agtccagatc tcaccatcga cccataactt cgtatagcat acattatacg
     6181 aagttatgtc cctcgaagag gttcgcgaag cttatcgata atcaacctct ggattacaaa
     6241 atttgtgaaa gattgactgg tattcttaac tatgttgctc cttttacgct atgtggatac
     6301 gctgctttaa tgcctttgta tcatgctatt gcttcccgta tggctttcat tttctcctcc
     6361 ttgtataaat cctggttgct gtctctttat gaggagttgt ggcccgttgt caggcaacgt
     6421 ggcgtggtgt gcactgtgtt tgctgacgca acccccactg gttggggcat tgccaccacc
     6481 tgtcagctcc tttccgggac tttcgctttc cccctcccta ttgccacggc ggaactcatc
     6541 gccgcctgcc ttgcccgctg ctggacaggg gctcggctgt tgggcactga caattccgtg
     6601 gtgttgtcgg ggaaatcatc gtcctttcct tggctgctcg cctgtgttgc cacctggatt
     6661 ctgcgcggga cgtccttctg ctacgtccct tcggccctca atccagcgga ccttccttcc
     6721 cgcggcctgc tgccggctct gcggcctctt ccgcgtcttc gccttcgccc tcagacgagt
     6781 cggatctccc tttgggccgc ctccccgcat cgataccgtc gacccgggcg gccgctcata
     6841 aagctcgact gtgccttcta gttgccagcc atctgttgtt tgcccctccc ccgtgccttc
     6901 cttgaccctg gaaggtgcca ctcccactgt cctttcctaa taaaatgagg aaattgcatc
     6961 gcattgtctg agtaggtgtc attctattct ggggggtggg gtggggcagg acagcaaggg
     7021 ggaggattgg gaagacaata gcaggcatgc tggggatgcg gtccggactg tacaattgca
     7081 ttcattttat gtttcaggtt cagggggaga tgtgggaggt tttttaaagc aagtaaaacc
     7141 tctacaaatg tggtaaaatc gataaggatc ttcctagagc atggctacgt agataagtag
     7201 catggcgggt taatcattaa ctacaaggaa cccctagtga tggagttggc cactccctct
     7261 ctgcgcgctc gctcgctcac tgaggccggg cgaccaaagg tcgcccgacg cccgggcttt
     7321 gcccgggcgg cctcagtgag cgagcgagcg cgcagctgca ttaatgaatc ggccaacgcg
     7381 cggggagagg cggtttgcgt attgggcgct
//
