[The description below was written by a language model from this plasmid's Addgene catalogue record and the feature table of its GenBank file.]
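Description:
pAAV-EF1α-FLEX-rc[Chronos-GFP] is a 7.4 kb AAV transfer plasmid for Cre-dependent mammalian expression of the channelrhodopsin Chronos fused to GFP. It derives from an AAV-EF1α-FLEX backbone and is propagated in E. coli through a high-copy ColE1/pUC-type origin with ampicillin/carbenicillin selection (bla). An f1 phage origin is also present. Two AAV2 inverted terminal repeats flank the expression cassette and define the segment that is packaged into recombinant AAV particles when the replication and capsid functions are supplied in trans.

Between the ITRs, the human EF1α promoter drives the cassette; the feature table annotates only its truncated intron A, not the promoter as a separate feature. The payload is the Stigeoclonium helveticum channelrhodopsin (Chronos, also called ChR90) with EGFP fused at its C terminus. The opsin portion itself is not annotated in the table, but it lies in the gap between the EGFP coding sequence and a Kozak consensus. This fusion sits in reverse-complement orientation relative to the promoter and is bracketed on each side by a lox2272/loxP pair, with the two pairs in opposing orientation (a FLEX, or double-inverted, switch). Without Cre, the antisense coding sequence is not expressed. Cre first inverts the cassette through one pair of compatible sites, then excises a site from the other pair, which locks the insert in the sense orientation. A WPRE downstream enhances transcript stability and expression, and a bovine growth hormone polyadenylation signal terminates the transcript.

The construct is used for optogenetic excitation of genetically defined, Cre-expressing neuronal populations, with GFP marking the expressing cells. The depositor reports testing both plasmid and virus in vitro and in vivo in adult mice. A second 867 bp partial record adds only an EGFP primer site.
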