Addgene plasmid #62725: pAAV-EF1α-FLEX-rc[Chronos-GFP]
Purpose: AAV-mediated expression of Chronos-GFP under the EF1α promoter, in floxed/reversed (Cre-dependent) manner. Using bGHpA signal.
Depositing lab: Edward Boyden. Depositing organization: Massachusetts Institute of Technology. Publication: Independent optical excitation of distinct neural populations. Klapoetke NC, Murata Y, Kim SS, Pulver SR, Birdsey-Benson A, Cho YK, Morimoto TK, Chuong AS, Carpenter EJ, Tian Z, Wang J, Xie Y, Yan Z, Zhang Y, Chow BY, Surek B, Melkonian M, Jayaraman V, Constantine-Paton M, Wong GK, Boyden ES. Nat Methods. 2014 Mar;11(3):338-46. doi: 10.1038/nmeth.2836. Epub 2014 Feb 9. PubMed 24509633.
Backbone
  Vector backbone: AAV-EF1α-FLEX
  Backbone manufacturer: original from Stratagene
  Backbone size w/o insert (bp): 5700
  Total vector size (bp): 7410
  Vector type: Mammalian Expression, AAV
Growth in bacteria
  Bacterial resistance: Ampicillin, 100 μg/mL
  Growth temperature: 37°C
  Growth strain: NEB Stable
  Growth instructions: DH5alpha at 37°C or Stbl3 at 30°C. Carbenicillin is preferred over ampicillin. In DH5alpha this plasmid may act more like a high copy plasmid, although in Stbl3 it may act more like a low copy plasmid.
  Copy number: High Copy
Gene/Insert
  Gene/Insert name: Chronos-GFP (alt names: Stigeoclonium helveticum channelrhodopsin; ChR90-GFP)
  Species: Stigeoclonium helveticum
  Insert size (bp): 1710
  GenBank ID: KF992040
  Promoter: EF1α
  Tag / fusion protein: GFP (C terminal on insert)
  Cloning method: Restriction Enzyme; 5′ cloning site EcoRI (not destroyed); 3′ cloning site HindIII (not destroyed)
  Sequencing primers: 5′ ttcattctcaagcctcagac; 3′ TAGCGTAAAAGGAGCAACATAG
Terms and licenses: Academic/Nonprofit Terms; Industry Terms: Not Available to Industry
Depositor comments: The plasmid is fully sequenced in the coding sequence regions (opsin-fluorophore and important flanking regions). Multiple digestions were done to verify the vector structure. The construct and the virus were both tested in vitro and in vivo in adult mice.
How to cite: pAAV-EF1α-FLEX-rc[Chronos-GFP] was a gift from Edward Boyden (Addgene plasmid # 62725 ; http://n2t.net/addgene:62725 ; RRID:Addgene_62725)
