LOCUS       Exported 867 bp ds-DNA linear SYN 24-MAY-2021
DEFINITION  AAV-mediated expression of Chronos-GFP under the EF1-alpha promoter,
            in floxed/reversed (Cre-dependent) manner. Using bGHpA signal..
ACCESSION   .
VERSION     .
KEYWORDS    pAAV-EF1-alpha-FLEX-rc[Chronos-GFP]
SOURCE      synthetic DNA construct
  ORGANISM  synthetic DNA construct
REFERENCE   1 (bases 1 to 867)
  AUTHORS   Klapoetke NC, Murata Y, Kim SS, Pulver SR, Birdsey-Benson A, Cho YK,
            Morimoto TK, Chuong AS, Carpenter EJ, Tian Z, Wang J, Xie Y, Yan Z,
            Zhang Y, Chow BY, Surek B, Melkonian M, Jayaraman V,
            Constantine-Paton M, Wong GK, Boyden ES
  TITLE     Independent optical excitation of distinct neural populations.
  JOURNAL   Nat Methods. 2014 Mar;11(3):338-46. doi: 10.1038/nmeth.2836. Epub
            2014 Feb 9.
  PUBMED    24509633
REFERENCE   2 (bases 1 to 867)
  AUTHORS   .
  TITLE     Direct Submission
  JOURNAL   Exported May 24, 2021 from SnapGene Server 1.1.58
            http://www.snapgene.com
FEATURES             Location/Qualifiers
     source          1..867
                     /organism="synthetic DNA construct"
                     /mol_type="other DNA"
     primer_bind     225..246
                     /label=EGFP-N
                     /note="EGFP, reverse primer"
ORIGIN
        1 gcgctcctgg acgtagcctt cgggcatggc ggacttgaag aagtcgtgct gcttcatgtg
       61 gtcggggtag cggctgaagc actgcacgcc gtaggtcagg gtggtcacga gggtgggcca
      121 gggcacgggc agcttgccgg tggtgcaaat gaacttcagg gtcagcttgc cgtaggtggc
      181 atcgccctcg ccctcgccgg acacgctgaa cttgtggccg tttacgtcgc cgtccagctc
      241 gaccaggatg ggcaccaccc cggtgaacag ctcctcgccc ttgctcactg ctactaccgg
      301 tgccgccact cctccctcct cctcctcgtc gacgaaggtc tcgatctcca tgttctcgcc
      361 ggccacgttg atggtggttg tcttccggat gtcgccgtgg atcaggatgt gctcgtggat
      421 cttcactctc aggtggtggc ccaggaagcc ccaagtgttc ttgctgatca gatccaggat
      481 caggtggccg attccgctgg tgtaaggtgt gatcaggccc agtccctcgt gtccggcgat
      541 gaacatcacg gggaacatca gccaagagca gaagaagacg taggccatga tcttgcaaat
      601 cttccggcag acgcctttgg gcagggtgtg gtagctctcg atatacacct tggcgatctg
      661 gaagaagcaa gtcacgccgt agaacaggcc gatcatgaag aacaggatct tcagggggcc
      721 ctttgtaaag gcggctgtga tcccccacac gatgttgccg atgtcggtca ccaggatggt
      781 catggtccgc ttgctgtact cttcgtgcag tccggtcagg ttgctcaggt ggatcaggat
      841 cacggggcaa gtcaggagcc acatgct
//
