>Addgene plasmid #62725 | pAAV-EF1α-FLEX-rc[Chronos-GFP] | addgene partial sequence | sequence record 109092 | EF1a-F 5'-TCAAGCCTCAGACAGTGGTTC-3'
ATTTCAGGTGTCGTGAAAACTCTAGGAGAATTCCCATAACTTCGTATAAAGTATCCTATACGAAGTTATA
TCAAAATAGGAAGACCAATGCTTCACCATCGACCCGAATTGCCAAGCATCACCATCGACCCATAACTTCG
TATAATGTATGCTATACGAAGTTATACTAGCTAGCTCATTACTTGTACAGCTCGTCCATGCCGAGAGTGA
TCCCGGCGGCGGTCACGAACTCCAGCAGGACCATGTGATCGCGCTTCTCGTTGGGGTCTTTGCTCAGGGC
GGACTGGGTGCTCAGGTAGTGGTTGTCGGGCAGCAGCACGGGGCCGTCGCCGATGGGGGTGTTCTGCTGG
TAGTGGTCGGCGAGCTGCACGCTGCCGTCCTCGATGTTGTGGCGGATCTTGAAGTTCACCTTGATGCCGT
TCTTCTGCTTGTCGGCCATGATATAGACGTTGTGGCTGTTGTAGTTGTACTCCAGCTTGTGCCCCAGGAT
GTTGCCGTCCTCCTTGAAGTCGATGCCCTTCAGCTCGATGCGGTTCACCAGGGTGTCGCCCTCGAACTTC
ACCTCGGCGCGGGTCTTGTAGTTGCCGTCGTCCTTGAAGAAGATGGTGCGCTCCTGGACGTAGCCTTCGG
GCATGGCGGACTTGAAGAAGTCGTGCTGCTTCATGTGGTCGGGGTAGCGGCTGAAGCACTGCACGCCGTA
GGTCAGGGTGGTCACGAGGGTGGGCCAGGGCACGGGCAGCTTGCCGGTGGTGCAAATGAACTTCAGGGTC
AGCTTGCCGTAGGTGGCATCGCCCTCGCCCTCGCCGGACACGCTGAACTTGTGGCCGTTTACGTCGCCGT
CCAGCTCGACCAGGATGGGCACCACCCCGGTGAACAGCTCCTCGCCCTTGCTCACTGCTACTACCGGTGC
CGCCACTCCTCCCTCCTCCTCCTCGTCGA
