>Addgene plasmid #62725 | pAAV-EF1α-FLEX-rc[Chronos-GFP] | addgene partial sequence | sequence record 134694 | EXFP-R 5'-GTCTTGTAGTTGCCGTCGTC-3'
GCGCTCCTGGACGTAGCCTTCGGGCATGGCGGACTTGAAGAAGTCGTGCTGCTTCATGTGGTCGGGGTAG
CGGCTGAAGCACTGCACGCCGTAGGTCAGGGTGGTCACGAGGGTGGGCCAGGGCACGGGCAGCTTGCCGG
TGGTGCAAATGAACTTCAGGGTCAGCTTGCCGTAGGTGGCATCGCCCTCGCCCTCGCCGGACACGCTGAA
CTTGTGGCCGTTTACGTCGCCGTCCAGCTCGACCAGGATGGGCACCACCCCGGTGAACAGCTCCTCGCCC
TTGCTCACTGCTACTACCGGTGCCGCCACTCCTCCCTCCTCCTCCTCGTCGACGAAGGTCTCGATCTCCA
TGTTCTCGCCGGCCACGTTGATGGTGGTTGTCTTCCGGATGTCGCCGTGGATCAGGATGTGCTCGTGGAT
CTTCACTCTCAGGTGGTGGCCCAGGAAGCCCCAAGTGTTCTTGCTGATCAGATCCAGGATCAGGTGGCCG
ATTCCGCTGGTGTAAGGTGTGATCAGGCCCAGTCCCTCGTGTCCGGCGATGAACATCACGGGGAACATCA
GCCAAGAGCAGAAGAAGACGTAGGCCATGATCTTGCAAATCTTCCGGCAGACGCCTTTGGGCAGGGTGTG
GTAGCTCTCGATATACACCTTGGCGATCTGGAAGAAGCAAGTCACGCCGTAGAACAGGCCGATCATGAAG
AACAGGATCTTCAGGGGGCCCTTTGTAAAGGCGGCTGTGATCCCCCACACGATGTTGCCGATGTCGGTCA
CCAGGATGGTCATGGTCCGCTTGCTGTACTCTTCGTGCAGTCCGGTCAGGTTGCTCAGGTGGATCAGGAT
CACGGGGCAAGTCAGGAGCCACATGCTGTACCGCAGCCAAATCACGGCTCCTCCGTTGGTCTGGTACACT
GTGGCTGGGCTGTCGACCTCGTGGAACAGCTCGATGAAGCACTTGACGAGCTCGATCACGCAGACGTAGA
CCTCCTCCCAGCCGGTTGTGGCCTTGAAGCTGTGCCAACCGTAGAAGATGAGCTGCACGATAGCCACGAT
CACG
